>Addgene plasmid #175302 | pH6HTC_PTBP1-Halo | addgene full sequence | sequence record 344845 | Addgene NGS Result
CATATGATGGTAGTGTGGGGTCTCCCCATGCGAGAGTAGGGAACTGCCAGGCATCAAATAAAACGAAAGG
CTCAGTCGAAAGACTGGGCCTTTCGTTTTATCTGTTGTTTGTCGGTGAACGCTCTCCTGAGTAGGACAAA
TCCGCCGGGAGCGGATTTGAACGTTGCGAAGCAACGGCCCGGAGGGTGGCGGGCAGGACGCCCGCCATAA
ACTGCCAGGCATCAAATTAAGCAGAAGGCCATCCTGACGGATGGCCTTTTTGCGTTTCTACAAACTCTTT
TGTTTATTTTTCTAAATACATTCAAATATGTATCCGCTCATGGATCTCGATCCCGCGAAATTAATACGAC
TCACTATAGGGTATTTTAACTTTACTAAGGAGCGATCGCTTCCGAATTCGCCACCATGGACGGCATTGTC
CCAGATATAGCCGTTGGTACAAAGCGGGGATCTGACGAGCTTTTCTCTACTTGTGTCACTAACGGACCGT
TTATCATGAGCAGCAACTCGGCTTCTGCAGCAAACGGAAATGACAGCAAGAAGTTCAAAGGTGACAGCCG
AAGTGCAGGCGTCCCCTCTAGAGTGATCCACATCCGGAAGCTCCCCATCGACGTCACGGAGGGGGAAGTC
ATCTCCCTGGGGCTGCCCTTTGGGAAGGTCACCAACCTCCTGATGCTGAAGGGGAAAAACCAGGCCTTCA
TCGAGATGAACACGGAGGAGGCTGCCAACACCATGGTGAACTACTACACCTCGGTGACCCCTGTGCTGCG
CGGCCAGCCCATCTACATCCAGTTCTCCAACCACAAGGAGCTGAAGACCGACAGCTCTCCCAACCAGGCG
CGGGCCCAGGCGGCCCTGCAGGCGGTGAACTCGGTCCAGTCGGGGAACCTGGCCTTGGCTGCCTCGGCGG
CGGCCGTGGACGCAGGGATGGCGATGGCCGGGCAGAGCCCCGTGCTCAGGATCATCGTGGAGAACCTCTT
CTACCCTGTGACCCTGGATGTGCTGCACCAGATTTTCTCCAAGTTCGGCACAGTGTTGAAGATCATCACC
TTCACCAAGAACAACCAGTTCCAGGCCCTGCTGCAGTATGCGGACCCCGTGAGCGCCCAGCACGCCAAGC
TGTCGCTGGACGGGCAGAACATCTACAACGCCTGCTGCACGCTGCGCATCGACTTTTCCAAGCTCACCAG
CCTCAACGTCAAGTACAACAATGACAAGAGCCGTGACTACACACGCCCAGACCTGCCTTCCGGGGACAGC
CAGCCCTCGCTGGACCAGACCATGGCCGCGGCCTTCGGCCTTTCCGTTCCGAACGTCCACGGCGCCCTGG
CCCCCCTGGCCATCCCCTCGGCGGCGGCGGCAGCTGCGGCGGCAGGTCGGATCGCCATCCCGGGCCTGGC
GGGGGCAGGAAATTCTGTATTGCTGGTCAGCAACCTCAACCCAGAGAGAGTCACACCCCAAAGCCTCTTT
ATTCTTTTCGGCGTCTACGGTGACGTGCAGCGCGTGAAGATCCTGTTCAATAAGAAGGAGAACGCCCTAG
TGCAGATGGCGGACGGCAACCAGGCCCAGCTGGCCATGAGCCACCTGAACGGGCACAAGCTGCACGGGAA
GCCCATCCGCATCACGCTCTCGAAGCACCAGAACGTGCAGCTGCCCCGCGAGGGCCAGGAGGACCAGGGC
CTGACCAAGGACTACGGCAACTCACCCCTGCACCGCTTCAAGAAGCCGGGCTCCAAGAACTTCCAGAACA
TATTCCCGCCCTCGGCCACGCTGCACCTCTCCAACATCCCGCCCTCAGTCTCCGAGGAGGATCTCAAGGT
CCTGTTTTCCAGCAATGGGGGCGTCGTCAAAGGATTCAAGTTCTTCCAGAAGGACCGCAAGATGGCACTG
ATCCAGATGGGCTCCGTGGAGGAGGCGGTCCAGGCCCTCATTGACCTGCACAACCACGACCTCGGGGAGA
ACCACCACCTGCGGGTCTCCTTCTCCAAGTCCACCATCGGCGGCTCCGGCCTCGAGCCAACCACTGAGGA
TCTGTACTTTCAGAGCGATAACGATGGATCCGAAATCGGTACTGGCTTTCCATTCGACCCCCATTATGTG
GAAGTCCTGGGCGAGCGCATGCACTACGTCGATGTTGGTCCGCGCGATGGCACCCCTGTGCTGTTCCTGC
ACGGTAACCCGACCTCCTCCTACGTGTGGCGCAACATCATCCCGCATGTTGCACCGACCCATCGCTGCAT
TGCTCCAGACCTGATCGGTATGGGCAAATCCGACAAACCAGACCTGGGTTATTTCTTCGACGACCACGTC
CGCTTCATGGATGCCTTCATCGAAGCCCTGGGTCTGGAAGAGGTCGTCCTGGTCATTCACGACTGGGGCT
CCGCTCTGGGTTTCCACTGGGCCAAGCGCAATCCAGAGCGCGTCAAAGGTATTGCATTTATGGAGTTCAT
CCGCCCTATCCCGACCTGGGACGAATGGCCAGAATTTGCCCGCGAGACCTTCCAGGCCTTCCGCACCACC
GACGTCGGCCGCAAGCTGATCATCGATCAGAACGTTTTTATCGAGGGTACGCTGCCGATGGGTGTCGTCC
GCCCGCTGACTGAAGTCGAGATGGACCATTACCGCGAGCCGTTCCTGAATCCTGTTGACCGCGAGCCACT
GTGGCGCTTCCCAAACGAGCTGCCAATCGCCGGTGAGCCAGCGAACATCGTCGCGCTGGTCGAAGAATAC
ATGGACTGGCTGCACCAGTCCCCTGTCCCGAAGCTGCTGTTCTGGGGCACCCCAGGCGTTCTGATCCCAC
CGGCCGAAGCCGCTCGCCTGGCCAAAAGCCTGCCTAACTGCAAGGCTGTGGACATCGGCCCGGGTCTGAA
TCTGCTGCAAGAAGACAACCCGGACCTGATCGGCAGCGAGATCGCGCGCTGGCTGTCTACTCTGGAGATT
TCCGGTCATCATCACCATCACCACTAATAGTCAACCGCTGAGCAATAACTAGCATAACCCCTTGGGGCCT
CTAAACGGGTCTTGAGGGGTTTTTTGCTGAAAGGAGGAACTATATCCGGTTCGCTTGCTGTCCATAAAAC
CGCCCAGTCTAGCTATCGCCATGTAAGCCCACTGCAAGCTACCTGCTTTCTCTTTGCGCTTGCGTTTTCC
CTTGTCCAGATAGCCCAGTAGCTGACATTCATCCGGGGTCAGCACCGTTTCTGCGGACTGGCTTTCTACG
TAATGGTTTCTTAGACGTCAGGTGGCACTTTTCGGGGAAATGTGCGCGGAACCCCTATTTGTTTATTTTT
CTAAATACATTCAAATATGTATCCGCTCATGAGACAATAACCCTGATAAATGCTTCAATAATATTGAAAA
AGGAAGAGTATGAGTATTCAACATTTCCGTGTCGCCCTTATTCCCTTTTTTGCGGCATTTTGCCTTCCTG
TTTTTGCTCACCCAGAAACGCTGGTGAAAGTAAAAGATGCTGAAGATCAGTTGGGTGCACGAGTGGGTTA
CATCGAACTGGATCTCAACAGCGGTAAGATCCTTGAGAGTTTTCGCCCCGAAGAACGTTTTCCAATGATG
AGCACTTTCAAAGTTCTGCTATGTGGCGCGGTATTATCCCGTATTGACGCCGGGCAAGAGCAACTCGGTC
GCCGCATACACTATTCTCAGAATGACTTGGTTGAGTACTCACCAGTCACAGAAAAGCATCTTACGGATGG
CATGACAGTAAGAGAATTATGCAGTGCTGCCATAACCATGAGTGATAACACTGCGGCCAACTTACTTCTG
ACAACTATCGGAGGACCGAAGGAGCTAACCGCTTTTTTGCACAACATGGGGGATCATGTAACTCGCCTTG
ATCGTTGGGAACCGGAGCTGAATGAAGCCATACCAAACGACGAGCGTGACACCACGATGCCTGTAGCAAT
GGCAACAACGTTGCGCAAACTATTAACTGGCGAACTACTTACTCTAGCTTCCCGGCAACAATTAATAGAC
TGGATGGAGGCGGATAAAGTTGCAGGACCACTTCTGCGCTCGGCCCTTCCGGCTGGCTGGTTTATTGCTG
ATAAATCTGGAGCCGGTGAGCGTGGGTCTCGCGGTATCATTGCAGCACTGGGGCCAGATGGTAAGCCCTC
CCGTATCGTAGTTATCTACACGACGGGGAGTCAGGCAACTATGGATGAACGAAATAGACAGATCGCTGAG
ATAGGTGCCTCACTGATTAAGCATTGGTAATTCGAAATGACCGACCAAGCGACGCCCAACCGGTATCAGC
TCACTCAAAGGCGGTAATACGGTTATCCACAGAATCAGGGGATAACGCAGGAAAGAACATGTGAGCAAAA
GGCCAGCAAAAGGCCAGGAACCGTAAAAAGGCCGCGTTGCTGGCGTTTTTCCATAGGCTCCGCCCCCCTG
ACGAGCATCACAAAAATCGACGCTCAAGTCAGAGGTGGCGAAACCCGACAGGACTATAAAGATACCAGGC
GTTTCCCCCTGGAAGCTCCCTCGTGCGCTCTCCTGTTCCGACCCTGCCGCTTACCGGATACCTGTCCGCC
TTTCTCCCTTCGGGAAGCGTGGCGCTTTCTCATAGCTCACGCTGTAGGTATCTCAGTTCGGTGTAGGTCG
TTCGCTCCAAGCTGGGCTGTGTGCACGAACCCCCCGTTCAGCCCGACCGCTGCGCCTTATCCGGTAACTA
TCGTCTTGAGTCCAACCCGGTAAGACACGACTTATCGCCACTGGCAGCAGCCACTGGTAACAGGATTAGC
AGAGCGAGGTATGTAGGCGGTGCTACAGAGTTCTTGAAGTGGTGGCCTAACTACGGCTACACTAGAAGGA
CAGTATTTGGTATCTGCGCTCTGCTGAAGCCAGTTACCTTCGGAAAAAGAGTTGGTAGCTCTTGATCCGG
CAAACAAACCACCGCTGGTAGCGGTGGTTTTTTTGTTTGCAAGCAGCAGATTACGCGCAGAAAAAAAGGA
TTTCAAGAAGATCCTTTGATCTTTTCTACGGGGTCTGACGCTCAGTGGAACGAAAACTCACGTTAAGGG
Features (pLannotate 1.2.2; 12 found; start..end, strand, type, name):
     55..141     +  terminator     rrnB T1 terminator: Escherichia coli rrnB; transcription terminator T1 from the E. coli rrnB gene
    233..260     +  terminator     rrnB T2 terminator: transcription terminator T2 from the E. coli rrnB gene
    279..322     +  promoter       AmpR promoter (fragment): bla
    342..360     +  promoter       T7 promoter: promoter for bacteriophage T7 RNA polymerase
    406..1998    +  CDS            PTBP1: PTBP1_HUMAN - Also known as PTB. Experimental evidence at protein level: Swiss-Prot protein existence level 1. Plays a role in pre-mRNA splicing and in the regulation of alternative splicing events. Activates exon skipping of its own pre- mRNA during muscle cell differentiation. Binds to the polypyrimidine tract of introns. May promote RNA looping when bound to two separate polypyrimidine tracts in the same pre-mRNA. May promote the binding of U2 snRNP to pre-mRNA. Cooperates with RAVER1 to modulate switching between mutually exclusive exons during maturation of the TPM1 pre- mRNA. Represses t
   2026..2046    +  CDS            TEV site: tobacco etch virus (TEV) protease recognition and cleavage site
   2062..2945    +  CDS            HaloTag® (fragment): modified bacterial dehalogenase that forms covalent bonds with chloroalkane derivatives
   2989..3036    +  terminator     T7 terminator: transcription terminator for bacteriophage T7 RNA polymerase
   3046..3222    -  CDS            tnpA (fragment): TN5P_ECOLX - Also known as tnp. Experimental evidence at protein level: Swiss-Prot protein existence level 1. Mediates transposition of transposon Tn5 by a 'cut and paste' mechanism. First, the monomeric transposase binds the 19 bp inverted DNA repeats flanking the transposon. Then, dimerization of the DNA- bound transposase creates a synaptic DNA complex. After nicking of the first DNA strand, excision of the transposon proceeds through a series of intermediates. The transposase then mediates the insertion of the transposon at a new site by strand transfer. The activity of the wild- type tran
   3265..3369    +  promoter       AmpR promoter: bla
   3370..4230    +  CDS            AmpR: β-lactamase; bla; confers resistance to ampicillin, carbenicillin, and related antibiotics
   4388..4976    -  rep_origin     ori: high-copy-number ColE1/pMB1/pBR322/pUC origin of replication
