[The description below was written by a language model from this plasmid's Addgene catalogue record and pLannotate feature annotations shown in this document.]
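Description:
pH6HTC_PTBP1-Halo is a bacterial and cell-free expression plasmid of about 5 kb for producing human PTBP1 (polypyrimidine tract-binding protein 1, an RNA-binding protein involved in pre-mRNA splicing and alternative splicing regulation) as a HaloTag fusion. It is built on a pH6HTC backbone from which the cer region has been removed, with the insert introduced by Gibson cloning. The plasmid is maintained in E. coli through a high-copy ColE1/pUC-type origin and selected with ampicillin via the β-lactamase gene driven by its own promoter.

The expression cassette is driven by a T7 promoter, so transcription depends on T7 RNA polymerase supplied either by a suitable bacterial host or by an in vitro transcription-translation system. The PTBP1 coding sequence is followed in frame by a TEV protease recognition site and then HaloTag, a modified bacterial dehalogenase that bonds covalently to chloroalkane ligands. The catalogue entry describes the C-terminal tag as HaloTag-6xHis, although the His tag is not separately annotated in the feature table. A T7 terminator closes the cassette, and rrnB T1 and T2 terminators lie upstream of the T7 promoter, where they would limit read-through transcription from the backbone. A short AmpR promoter fragment and a small piece of Tn5 transposase sequence also appear and seem to be non-functional backbone remnants.

This arrangement allows the fusion protein to be captured irreversibly on chloroalkane-functionalised resins or labelled with Halo ligands, with TEV cleavage available to release PTBP1 from the tag. The stated purpose is HaloTag fusion protein production, and the associated publication concerns large-scale identification of RNA-binding protein–RNA interactions.
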