Addgene plasmid #175302: pH6HTC_PTBP1-Halo
Purpose: Production of HaloTag fusion protein
Depositing lab: Claudia Kutter. Depositing organization: Karolinska Institutet. Publication: Large-scale identification of RBP-RNA interactions by RAPseq refines essentials of post-transcriptional gene regulation. Atanasoai I, Papavasileiou S, Preiß N, Kutter C. bioRxiv 2021.11.08.467743 10.1101/2021.11.08.467743.
Backbone
  Vector backbone: pH6HTC_minus_cer-region
  Vector type: Bacterial Expression ; Cell Free Expression
Growth in bacteria
  Bacterial resistance: Ampicillin, 100 μg/mL
  Growth temperature: 37°C
  Growth strain: DH5alpha
  Copy number: High Copy
Gene/Insert
  Gene/Insert name: PTBP1
  Species: H. sapiens (human)
  Entrez Gene: PTBP1 (a.k.a. HNRNP-I, HNRNPI, HNRPI, PTB, PTB-1, PTB-T, PTB2, PTB3, PTB4, pPTB)
  Tag / fusion protein: HaloTag-6xHis (C terminal on backbone)
  Cloning method: Gibson Cloning
Terms and licenses: Academic/Nonprofit Terms; Industry Terms: Not Available to Industry
Depositor comments: Please visit https://doi.org/10.1101/2021.11.08.467743 for bioRxiv preprint.
How to cite: pH6HTC_PTBP1-Halo was a gift from Claudia Kutter (Addgene plasmid # 175302 ; http://n2t.net/addgene:175302 ; RRID:Addgene_175302)
